Addgene plasmid #210634: pGL4.23_TSS2
Purpose: Luciferase experiment for TAL1 TSS2
Depositing lab: Maayan Salton. Depositing organization: Hebrew University. Publication: Isoforms of the TAL1 transcription factor have different roles in hematopoiesis and cell growth. Sharma A, Mistriel-Zerbib S, Najar RA, Engal E, Bentata M, Taqatqa N, Dahan S, Cohen K, Jaffe-Herman S, Geminder O, Baker M, Nevo Y, Plaschkes I, Kay G, Drier Y, Berger M, Salton M. PLoS Biol. 2023 Jun 28;21(6):e3002175. doi: 10.1371/journal.pbio.3002175. PubMed 37379322.
Backbone
  Vector backbone: pGL4.23[luc2/minP]
  Backbone manufacturer: Promega
  Backbone size w/o insert (bp): 4283
  Vector type: Mammalian Expression
Growth in bacteria
  Bacterial resistance: Ampicillin, 100 μg/mL
  Growth temperature: 37°C
  Growth strain: DH5alpha
  Copy number: High Copy
Gene/Insert
  Gene/Insert name: TAL1 TSS2
  Species: H. sapiens (human)
  Entrez Gene: TAL1 (a.k.a. SCL, TCL5, bHLHa17, tal-1)
  Cloning method: Restriction Enzyme; 5′ cloning site NcoI (destroyed during cloning)
Terms and licenses: Academic/Nonprofit Terms; Industry Terms: Not Available to Industry
How to cite: pGL4.23_TSS2 was a gift from Maayan Salton (Addgene plasmid # 210634 ; http://n2t.net/addgene:210634 ; RRID:Addgene_210634)
