[The description below was written by a language model from this plasmid's Addgene catalogue record and pLannotate feature annotations shown in this document.]
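Description:
pGL4.23_TSS2 is a firefly luciferase reporter plasmid built on Promega's pGL4.23[luc2/minP] backbone and intended for transient transfection into mammalian cells. It is maintained in E. coli through a high-copy ColE1/pUC-type origin and selected with ampicillin via the β-lactamase (AmpR) gene. The sequenced plasmid is 5,914 nt, compared with a listed backbone size of 4,283 bp, which implies roughly 1.6 kb of added human genomic sequence from the TAL1 locus, described in the record as TAL1 TSS2, meaning the region around the second transcription start site of this hematopoietic bHLH transcription factor gene.

The reporter unit consists of the synthetic luc2 luciferase coding sequence followed by an SV40 polyadenylation signal. Upstream of the cloning region, the backbone carries a synthetic poly(A) signal and an RNA polymerase II pause site, which limit read-through transcription from the vector and keep background signal low. The minimal TATA-box promoter minP is still annotated, with unannotated sequence both before it and in the roughly 230 nt between it and the luc2 start. The record gives only a destroyed NcoI site as the 5′ cloning site, so the exact insert boundaries and its position relative to minP cannot be determined from the annotation. The short "C9orf85" and "C8orf17" fragments called near the start of the sequence, like the small large T antigen and TcR fragments, are probably spurious similarity matches rather than functional genes. The stated use is luciferase assays measuring the promoter activity of TAL1 TSS2, in the context of studying how TAL1 isoforms are generated.
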