Features (pLannotate 1.2.2; 12 found; start..end, strand, type, name):
     72..227     +  CDS            C9orf85 (fragment): CI085_HUMAN - Experimental evidence at protein level: Swiss-Prot protein existence level 1. From Homo sapiens (Human).
    270..341     -  CDS            C8orf17 (fragment): MOST1_HUMAN - Experimental evidence at protein level: Swiss-Prot protein existence level 1. May be involved in cell survival, proliferation and progression of cancer cells. From Homo sapiens (Human).
   1509..1540    +  promoter       minP: minimal TATA-box promoter with low basal activity
   1772..3424    +  CDS            luciferase: firefly luciferase synthetic luc2 version of the luciferase gene
   3468..3589    -  polyA_signal   SV40 poly(A) signal: SV40 polyadenylation signal
   3612..3680    -  CDS            large T antigen (fragment): large T antigen from SV40 (simian virus 40)
   3696..3828    +  CDS            TcR (fragment): tetracycline efflux protein; tet; confers resistance to tetracycline
   4008..4596    -  rep_origin     ori: high-copy-number ColE1/pMB1/pBR322/pUC origin of replication
   4796..5656    -  CDS            AmpR: β-lactamase confers resistance to ampicillin, carbenicillin, and related antibiotics
   5657..5698    -  promoter       AmpR promoter (fragment): bla
   5761..5809    +  polyA_signal   poly(A) signal: synthetic polyadenylation signal
   5823..5914    +  misc_feature   pause site: RNA polymerase II transcriptional pause signal from the human α2 globin gene
>Addgene plasmid #210634 | pGL4.23_TSS2 | addgene full sequence | sequence record 417970 | Addgene NGS Result
GGCCTAACTGGCCGGTACCTTGAGCAGGATAGTGGCATGACCAGCTCTATCTTCTTTTTTTTTTTTTGAG
ATGGAGTCTCACTCTGTTGCCCAGGCTAGAGTGCAGTGGCACGATCTCGGCTCACCACAACCTCCACCTC
CTGGGTTCAAGTGATTCTTCTGCCTCAGCTTCCTGAGTAGCTGGGATTAAAGGCGTGCGCCACCACACCC
GGCTCATTTTGTATTTTTAGTAGAGATGGGGTTTCTCCATGTTGGTCAGGCTGGTCTCGACTCCCGACCT
CAGGTGATCCACCTGCCTCGGTCTCCCAAAGTGCTGGGATTACAGGCGTGAGCCACCGTGCCCGGCCTGA
CCAGCTCTATCTTTAAAAGATCACTCCACTGTGATGTGGAGAAGGGGTTGCAGGGCAATGGTGGACACAG
GAAGGGCTGATAAGAAGCAACTGTGATAGTCCAGACACCTGCCTCTGGGAGCCTAAAACACTCCACATAG
GTGGGAAGGCTTCAAAAGAGGCCTGGGGATGAAGCTGTTGCCCTCCAGCCTGCCGCGCTTCCCGGGGACC
TGCAAACGTCCATCCTTTCCTCGGTCGATTCCTCGTCCAGCCTGTGGTCCTTGGGGCTCTGATTTATTCA
GCTTGGGAACCAGGCAGCGAGTCTCATGTCTGCCCCAGGCCTCAAAATAGATTATTTTTTTTATTAGCTG
TCCCTTGTTAACTCATAATTGCAATCATGTAACATTTAATAGAGGCACAAAGCGATCCCCATCACTGCTC
CACAATCATTCATTAGCTAACAAGACAGAGCAGCTCATAAAAAAAAAGCCGTTAAAAAAATTCCGGGGAA
ATGGAAAGCAGGAGGTGATGCAAGCCCTGGTTAACAAAGGCTGAGGGTTGGGGGGAGGCATGAGAGGGTG
TGAGTGGAATAACCCAAGCCTGATAAGCCACAAAGCAGCGCCTGCTGCTCCCTCCTCCCTCTGCCGCCTG
AGTCAGAGAAGCCGGGATGTGTTCAAAATCAAGCAATGTAATTAGCAGGTTGCATCATGCCTCTCGATTA
TAAATTACAATGGCCACAAAGAGGGTGGATGGAGGAGCAGGGATTAGATGGGGTAACCCAATCCCAGTGC
CGGGAAGGGGGACAGAGGGCCCGGGAGCTGCCCCCCGCCACTAGGAGCCACTCGGAGTGGCCTCTGTCTA
CTGTGTCTAGGGACAGCAACAAGGCCTACTCAATACCTGCTTTGTGTAGCCTGGGATAATGATTTACAAA
CTCAAGGAAATCAGGAGGTGTGAAAAGAAGATAGCCCTCTTAACCCAGCCATTGTCTACCCTCTGCTGGA
ATGTCCCTCAGCTCCACCCACCTGGTGCACCTGTGCACACGGATGCTGTTTGAGGATGGTCCACGTGAGG
AGCCCTCATAGGGGCTGGACTGATAAGATCTAAAAGGGTTGCTGGGCTCGAGGAGCTCGCTAGCCTCGAG
GATATCAAGATCTGGCCTCGGCGGCCAAGCTTAGACACTAGAGGGTATATAATGGAAGCTCGACTTCCAG
CTTGGCAATCCGGTACTGTTGGTAAAGCCACCATGGCCTTACGCAATATACAGAAATGCGCGAGGCTGTG
CGATCGCCCAGGACCACACCGCAGCGTAACTGCAGGCCTCTCAGCGAAAAAGGGGGAAAGCAAAGACCCG
GGTGTGCATCCTCTTCCTCGGCTTCCGCCCCTTTCCGGCGGAGTGGAGATCCTATTCAGAGGGGCCGGTC
TCTCTAAATATGCCCCAGCCCATGGAAGATGCCAAAAACATTAAGAAGGGCCCAGCGCCATTCTACCCAC
TCGAAGACGGGACCGCCGGCGAGCAGCTGCACAAAGCCATGAAGCGCTACGCCCTGGTGCCCGGCACCAT
CGCCTTTACCGACGCACATATCGAGGTGGACATTACCTACGCCGAGTACTTCGAGATGAGCGTTCGGCTG
GCAGAAGCTATGAAGCGCTATGGGCTGAATACAAACCATCGGATCGTGGTGTGCAGCGAGAATAGCTTGC
AGTTCTTCATGCCCGTGTTGGGTGCCCTGTTCATCGGTGTGGCTGTGGCCCCAGCTAACGACATCTACAA
CGAGCGCGAGCTGCTGAACAGCATGGGCATCAGCCAGCCCACCGTCGTATTCGTGAGCAAGAAAGGGCTG
CAAAAGATCCTCAACGTGCAAAAGAAGCTACCGATCATACAAAAGATCATCATCATGGATAGCAAGACCG
ACTACCAGGGCTTCCAAAGCATGTACACCTTCGTGACTTCCCATTTGCCACCCGGCTTCAACGAGTACGA
CTTCGTGCCCGAGAGCTTCGACCGGGACAAAACCATCGCCCTGATCATGAACAGTAGTGGCAGTACCGGA
TTGCCCAAGGGCGTAGCCCTACCGCACCGCACCGCTTGTGTCCGATTCAGTCATGCCCGCGACCCCATCT
TCGGCAACCAGATCATCCCCGACACCGCTATCCTCAGCGTGGTGCCATTTCACCACGGCTTCGGCATGTT
CACCACGCTGGGCTACTTGATCTGCGGCTTTCGGGTCGTGCTCATGTACCGCTTCGAGGAGGAGCTATTC
TTGCGCAGCTTGCAAGACTATAAGATTCAATCTGCCCTGCTGGTGCCCACACTATTTAGCTTCTTCGCTA
AGAGCACTCTCATCGACAAGTACGACCTAAGCAACTTGCACGAGATCGCCAGCGGCGGGGCGCCGCTCAG
CAAGGAGGTAGGTGAGGCCGTGGCCAAACGCTTCCACCTACCAGGCATCCGCCAGGGCTACGGCCTGACA
GAAACAACCAGCGCCATTCTGATCACCCCCGAAGGGGACGACAAGCCTGGCGCAGTAGGCAAGGTGGTGC
CCTTCTTCGAGGCTAAGGTGGTGGACTTGGACACCGGTAAGACACTGGGTGTGAACCAGCGCGGCGAGCT
GTGCGTCCGTGGCCCCATGATCATGAGCGGCTACGTTAACAACCCCGAGGCTACAAACGCTCTCATCGAC
AAGGACGGCTGGCTGCACAGCGGCGACATCGCCTACTGGGACGAGGACGAGCACTTCTTCATCGTGGACC
GGCTGAAGAGCCTGATCAAATACAAGGGCTACCAGGTAGCCCCAGCCGAACTGGAGAGCATCCTGCTGCA
ACACCCCAACATCTTCGACGCCGGGGTCGCCGGCCTGCCCGACGACGATGCCGGCGAGCTGCCCGCCGCA
GTCGTCGTGCTGGAACACGGTAAAACCATGACCGAGAAGGAGATCGTGGACTATGTGGCCAGCCAGGTTA
CAACCGCCAAGAAGCTGCGCGGTGGTGTTGTGTTCGTGGACGAGGTGCCTAAAGGACTGACCGGCAAGTT
GGACGCCCGCAAGATCCGCGAGATTCTCATTAAGGCCAAGAAGGGCGGCAAGATCGCCGTGTAATAATTC
TAGAGTCGGGGCGGCCGGCCGCTTCGAGCAGACATGATAAGATACATTGATGAGTTTGGACAAACCACAA
CTAGAATGCAGTGAAAAAAATGCTTTATTTGTGAAATTTGTGATGCTATTGCTTTATTTGTAACCATTAT
AAGCTGCAATAAACAAGTTAACAACAACAATTGCATTCATTTTATGTTTCAGGTTCAGGGGGAGGTGTGG
GAGGTTTTTTAAAGCAAGTAAAACCTCTACAAATGTGGTAAAATCGATAAGGATCCGTCGACCGATGCCC
TTGAGAGCCTTCAACCCAGTCAGCTCCTTCCGGTGGGCGCGGGGCATGACTATCGTCGCCGCACTTATGA
CTGTCTTCTTTATCATGCAACTCGTAGGACAGGTGCCGGCAGCGCTCTTCCGCTTCCTCGCTCACTGACT
CGCTGCGCTCGGTCGTTCGGCTGCGGCGAGCGGTATCAGCTCACTCAAAGGCGGTAATACGGTTATCCAC
AGAATCAGGGGATAACGCAGGAAAGAACATGTGAGCAAAAGGCCAGCAAAAGGCCAGGAACCGTAAAAAG
GCCGCGTTGCTGGCGTTTTTCCATAGGCTCCGCCCCCCTGACGAGCATCACAAAAATCGACGCTCAAGTC
AGAGGTGGCGAAACCCGACAGGACTATAAAGATACCAGGCGTTTCCCCCTGGAAGCTCCCTCGTGCGCTC
TCCTGTTCCGACCCTGCCGCTTACCGGATACCTGTCCGCCTTTCTCCCTTCGGGAAGCGTGGCGCTTTCT
CATAGCTCACGCTGTAGGTATCTCAGTTCGGTGTAGGTCGTTCGCTCCAAGCTGGGCTGTGTGCACGAAC
CCCCCGTTCAGCCCGACCGCTGCGCCTTATCCGGTAACTATCGTCTTGAGTCCAACCCGGTAAGACACGA
CTTATCGCCACTGGCAGCAGCCACTGGTAACAGGATTAGCAGAGCGAGGTATGTAGGCGGTGCTACAGAG
TTCTTGAAGTGGTGGCCTAACTACGGCTACACTAGAAGAACAGTATTTGGTATCTGCGCTCTGCTGAAGC
CAGTTACCTTCGGAAAAAGAGTTGGTAGCTCTTGATCCGGCAAACAAACCACCGCTGGTAGCGGTGGTTT
TTTTGTTTGCAAGCAGCAGATTACGCGCAGAAAAAAAGGATCTCAAGAAGATCCTTTGATCTTTTCTACG
GGGTCTGACGCTCAGTGGAACGAAAACTCACGTTAAGGGATTTTGGTCATGAGATTATCAAAAAGGATCT
TCACCTAGATCCTTTTAAATTAAAAATGAAGTTTTAAATCAATCTAAAGTATATATGAGTAAACTTGGTC
TGACAGCGGCCGCAAATGCTAAACCACTGCAGTGGTTACCAGTGCTTGATCAGTGAGGCACCGATCTCAG
CGATCTGCCTATTTCGTTCGTCCATAGTGGCCTGACTCCCCGTCGTGTAGATCACTACGATTCGTGAGGG
CTTACCATCAGGCCCCAGCGCAGCAATGATGCCGCGAGAGCCGCGTTCACCGGCCCCCGATTTGTCAGCA
ATGAACCAGCCAGCAGGGAGGGCCGAGCGAAGAAGTGGTCCTGCTACTTTGTCCGCCTCCATCCAGTCTA
TGAGCTGCTGTCGTGATGCTAGAGTAAGAAGTTCGCCAGTGAGTAGTTTCCGAAGAGTTGTGGCCATTGC
TACTGGCATCGTGGTATCACGCTCGTCGTTCGGTATGGCTTCGTTCAACTCTGGTTCCCAGCGGTCAAGC
CGGGTCACATGATCACCCATATTATGAAGAAATGCAGTCAGCTCCTTAGGGCCTCCGATCGTTGTCAGAA
GTAAGTTGGCCGCGGTGTTGTCGCTCATGGTAATGGCAGCACTACACAATTCTCTTACCGTCATGCCATC
CGTAAGATGCTTTTCCGTGACCGGCGAGTACTCAACCAAGTCGTTTTGTGAGTAGTGTATACGGCGACCA
AGCTGCTCTTGCCCGGCGTCTATACGGGACAACACCGCGCCACATAGCAGTACTTTGAAAGTGCTCATCA
TCGGGAATCGTTCTTCGGGGCGGAAAGACTCAAGGATCTTGCCGCTATTGAGATCCAGTTCGATATAGCC
CACTCTTGCACCCAGTTGATCTTCAGCATCTTTTACTTTCACCAGCGTTTCGGGGTGTGCAAAAACAGGC
AAGCAAAATGCCGCAAAGAAGGGAATGAGTGCGACACGAAAATGTTGGATGCTCATACTCGTCCTTTTTC
AATATTATTGAAGCATTTATCAGGGTTACTAGTACGTCTCTCAAGGATAAGTAAGTAATATTAAGGTACG
GGAGGTATTGGACAGGCCGCAATAAAATATCTTTATTTTCATTACATCTGTGTGTTGGTTTTTTGTGTGA
ATCGATAGTACTAACATACGCTCTCCATCAAAACAAAACGAAACAAAACAAACTAGCAAAATAGGCTGTC
CCCAGTGCAAGTGCAGGTGCCAGAACATTTCTCT
