>Addgene plasmid #210634 | pGL4.23_TSS2 | depositor partial sequence | sequence record 410509 | insert
CCATGGCCTTACGCAATATACAGAAATGCGCGAGGCTGTGCGATCGCCCAGGACCACACCGCAGCGTAAC
TGCAGGCCTCTCAGCGAAAAAGGGGGAAAGCAAAGACCCGGGTGTGCATCCTCTTCCTCGGCTTCCGCCC
CTTTCCGGCGGAGTGGAGATCCTATTCAGAGGGGCCGGTCTCTCTAAATATGCCCCAGCCCATGG
